>Addgene plasmid #81629 | pDONR223_STAG2_p.E134D | addgene full sequence | sequence record 167439 | Addgene NGS Result
GGCAGTTCCCTACTCTCGCGTTAACGCTAGCATGGATGTTTTCCCAGTCACGACGTTGTAAAACGACGGC
CAGTCTTAAGCTCGGGCCCCAAATAATGATTTTATTTTGACTGATAGTGACCTGTTCGTTGCAACAAATT
GATGAGCAATGCTTTTTTATAATGCCAACTTTGTACAAAAAAGTTGGCACCATGATAGCAGCTCCAGAAA
TACCAACTGATTTTAATCTACTACAGGAGTCAGAAACACATTTTTCTTCTGACACAGATTTTGAAGATAT
CGAAGGAAAAAACCAAAAGCAAGGCAAAGGCAAAACTTGTAAAAAAGGCAAAAAGGGCCCAGCAGAAAAG
GGCAAAGGTGGAAATGGAGGAGGAAAACCTCCTTCTGGTCCAAACCGAATGAATGGTCATCACCAACAGA
ATGGAGTGGAAAACATGATGTTGTTTGAAGTTGTTAAAATGGGCAAGAGTGCTATGCAGTCGGTGGTAGA
TGATTGGATAGAATCATACAAGCATGACCGAGATATAGCACTTCTTGACCTTATCAACTTTTTTATTCAG
TGTTCAGGCTGTAAAGGAGTTGTCACAGCAGACATGTTTAGACATATGCAGAACTCTGAGATAATTCGAA
AAATGACTGAAGAATTCGATGAGGATAGTGGAGATTATCCACTTACCATGGCTGGTCCTCAGTGGAAGAA
GTTCAAATCCAGTTTTTGTGAATTCATTGGCGTGTTAGTACGGCAATGTCAATATAGTATCATATATGAT
GAGTATATGATGGATACAGTCATTTCACTTCTTACAGGATTGTCTGACTCACAAGTCAGAGCATTTCGAC
ATACAAGCACCCTGGCAGCTATGAAGTTGATGACAGCTTTGGTGAATGTGGCACTAAATCTTAGCATTAA
TATGGATAATACACAAAGACAATATGAAGCAGAACGGAATAAAATGATTGGAAAACGAGCCAATGAGAGG
CTAGAACTCCTGCTACAAAAGCGGAAAGAGCTTCAGGAAAATCAAGATGAAATAGAAAATATGATGAATG
CAATATTTAAAGGAGTGTTTGTACATAGATACCGTGATGCGATAGCTGAAATTCGAGCTATTTGCATTGA
AGAGATTGGCATTTGGATGAAGATGTATAGTGATGCCTTTCTTAATGACAGTTATTTAAAATATGTTGGT
TGGACTATGCATGATAAGCAAGGTGAAGTAAGACTCAAATGTCTTACTGCTCTACAAGGGCTTTATTATA
ACAAAGAGCTTAATTCCAAACTGGAACTTTTTACCAGTCGGTTCAAGGATAGAATTGTGTCTATGACCCT
TGACAAAGAATATGATGTTGCAGTACAAGCAATAAAATTACTCACTCTTGTTTTACAGAGTAGTGAAGAA
GTTCTCACTGCAGAAGATTGTGAAAATGTCTATCATCTGGTTTATTCAGCTCACCGGCCAGTAGCAGTAG
CAGCTGGAGAATTTCTCTACAAAAAGCTCTTCAGTCGTAGAGATCCAGAGGAGGATGGAATGATGAAAAG
AAGAGGAAGACAAGGTCCAAATGCCAACCTTGTTAAGACATTGGTTTTTTTCTTTCTAGAAAGTGAGTTA
CATGAGCATGCAGCATACCTTGTGGATAGCATGTGGGACTGTGCTACTGAGCTGCTGAAAGACTGGGAAT
GTATGAATAGCTTGTTACTGGAAGAGCCACTTAGTGGAGAGGAAGCACTAACAGATAGGCAAGAGAGTGC
TCTGATTGAAATAATGCTTTGTACCATTAGACAAGCGGCTGAATGTCATCCTCCCGTGGGAAGAGGGACA
GGAAAAAGGGTGCTTACAGCAAAGGAGAAGAAGACACAGTTGGATGATAGGACAAAAATCACTGAGCTTT
TTGCCGTGGCCCTTCCTCAGTTATTAGCAAAATACTCTGTAGATGCAGAAAAGGTGACTAACTTGTTGCA
GTTGCCTCAGTACTTTGATTTGGAAATATATACCACTGGACGATTAGAAAAGCATTTGGATGCCTTATTG
CGACAGATCCGGAATATTGTAGAGAAGCACACAGATACAGATGTTTTGGAAGCATGTTCTAAAACTTACC
ATGCACTCTGTAATGAAGAGTTCACAATCTTCAACAGAGTAGATATTTCAAGAAGTCAACTGATAGATGA
ATTGGCAGATAAATTTAACCGGCTTCTTGAAGATTTTCTGCAAGAGGGTGAAGAACCTGATGAAGATGAT
GCATATCAGGTATTGTCAACATTGAAGAGGATCACTGCTTTTCATAATGCCCATGACCTTTCAAAGTGGG
ATTTATTTGCTTGTAATTACAAACTCTTGAAAACTGGAATCGAAAATGGAGACATGCCTGAGCAGATTGT
TATTCACGCACTGCAGTGTACTCACTATGTAATCCTTTGGCAACTTGCTAAGATAACTGAAAGCAGCTCT
ACAAAGGAGGACTTGCTGCGTTTAAAGAAACAAATGAGAGTATTTTGTCAGATATGTCAACATTACCTGA
CCAACGTGAATACTACTGTTAAGGAACAGGCCTTCACTATTCTGTGTGATATTTTGATGATCTTCAGCCA
TCAGATTATGTCAGGAGGGCGTGACATGTTAGAGCCATTAGTGTATACCCCTGATTCTTCATTGCAGTCT
GAGTTGCTCAGCTTTATTTTGGATCATGTCTTCATTGAACAGGATGATGATAATAATAGTGCAGATGGTC
AGCAAGAGGATGAAGCCAGTAAAATTGAAGCTCTGCACAAGAGAAGAAATTTACTTGCAGCATTTTGTAA
GCTAATTGTATATACTGTGGTGGAGATGAATACAGCTGCAGATATCTTCAAACAGTATATGAAGTATTAT
AATGACTATGGAGATATCATCAAAGAAACAATGAGTAAAACAAGGCAGATAGACAAAATTCAGTGTGCTA
AGACCCTTATTCTCAGTCTGCAACAGCTTTTTAATGAAATGATACAAGAAAATGGCTATAATTTTGATAG
ATCATCCTCTACATTTAGTGGCATAAAAGAACTTGCTCGACGTTTTGCTTTAACTTTTGGACTTGATCAG
TTGAAAACAAGAGAAGCCATTGCCATGCTACACAAAGATGGCATAGAATTTGCTTTTAAAGAGCCTAATC
CGCAAGGGGAGAGCCATCCACCTTTAAATTTGGCATTTCTTGATATTCTGAGTGAATTTTCTTCTAAACT
ACTTCGACAAGACAAAAGAACAGTGTATGTTTACTTGGAAAAGTTCATGACCTTTCAGATGTCACTCCGA
AGAGAGGATGTGTGGCTTCCACTGATGTCTTACCGAAATTCTTTGCTAGCTGGTGGTGATGATGACACCA
TGTCAGTCATTAGTGGAATCAGCAGCCGGGGGTCAACAGTACGGAGTAAAAAATCAAAACCATCTACAGG
AAAACGGAAAGTGGTTGAGGGCATGCAGCTTTCACTCACTGAAGAAAGTAGTAGTAGTGACAGTATGTGG
TTAAGCAGAGAACAAACACTGCACACCCCTGTTATGATGCAGACACCACAACTCACCTCCACTATTATGA
GAGAGCCCAAAAGATTACGGCCTGAGGATAGCTTCATGAGTGTTTATCCAATGCAGACTGAACATCATCA
AACACCTCTTGATTATAATCGGCGTGGCACAAGCCTAATGGAAGATGATGAAGAGCCAATTGTGGAAGAT
GTTATGATGTCCTCAGAAGGGAGGATTGAGGATCTTAATGAGGGAATGGATTTTGACACCATGGATATAG
ATTTGCCACCATCAAAGAACAGACGAGAGAGAACAGAACTGAAGCCTGATTTCTTTGATCCAGCTTCAAT
TATGGATGAATCAGTTCTTGGAGTGTCAATGTTTTGATTGCCAACTTTCTTGTACAAAGTTGGCATTATA
AGAAAGCATTGCTTATCAATTTGTTGCAACGAACAGGTCACTATCAGTCAAAATAAAATCATTATTTGCC
ATCCAGCTGATATCCCCTATAGTGAGTCGTATTACATGGTCATAGCTGTTTCCTGGCAGCTCTGGCCCGT
GTCTCAAAATCTCTGATGTTACATTGCACAAGATAAAAATATATCATCATGCCTCCTCTAGACCAGCCAG
GACAGAAATGCCTCGACTTCGCTGCTACCCAAGGTTGCCGGGTGACGCACACCGTGGAAACGGATGAAGG
CACGAACCCAGTGGACATAAGCCTGTTCGGTTCGTAAGCTGTAATGCAAGTAGCGTATGCGCTCACGCAA
CTGGTCCAGAACCTTGACCGAACGCAGCGGTGGTAACGGCGCAGTGGCGGTTTTCATGGCTTGTTATGAC
TGTTTTTTTGGGGTACAGTCTATGCCTCGGGCATCCAAGCAGCAAGCGCGTTACGCCGTGGGTCGATGTT
TGATGTTATGGAGCAGCAACGATGTTACGCAGCAGGGCAGTCGCCCTAAAACAAAGTTAAACATTATGAG
GGAAGCGGTGATCGCCGAAGTATCGACTCAACTATCAGAGGTAGTTGGCGTCATCGAGCGCCATCTCGAA
CCGACGTTGCTGGCCGTACATTTGTACGGCTCCGCAGTGGATGGCGGCCTGAAGCCACACAGTGATATTG
ATTTGCTGGTTACGGTGACCGTAAGGCTTGATGAAACAACGCGGCGAGCTTTGATCAACGACCTTTTGGA
AACTTCGGCTTCCCCTGGAGAGAGCGAGATTCTCCGCGCTGTAGAAGTCACCATTGTTGTGCACGACGAC
ATCATTCCGTGGCGTTATCCAGCTAAGCGCGAACTGCAATTTGGAGAATGGCAGCGCAATGACATTCTTG
CAGGTATCTTCGAGCCAGCCACGATCGACATTGATCTGGCTATCTTGCTGACAAAAGCAAGAGAACATAG
CGTTGCCTTGGTAGGTCCAGCGGCGGAGGAACTCTTTGATCCGGTTCCTGAACAGGATCTATTTGAGGCG
CTAAATGAAACCTTAACGCTATGGAACTCGCCGCCCGACTGGGCTGGCGATGAGCGAAATGTAGTGCTTA
CGTTGTCCCGCATTTGGTACAGCGCAGTAACCGGCAAAATCGCGCCGAAGGATGTCGCTGCCGACTGGGC
AATGGAGCGCCTGCCGGCCCAGTATCAGCCCGTCATACTTGAAGCTAGACAGGCTTATCTTGGACAAGAA
GAAGATCGCTTGGCCTCGCGCGCAGATCAGTTGGAAGAATTTGTCCACTACGTGAAAGGCGAGATCACCA
AGGTAGTCGGCAAATAACCCTCGAGCCACCCATGACCAAAATCCCTTAACGTGAGTTACGCGTCGTTCCA
CTGAGCGTCAGACCCCGTAGAAAAGATCAAAGGATCTTCTTGAGATCCTTTTTTTCTGCGCGTAATCTGC
TGCTTGCAAACAAAAAAACCACCGCTACCAGCGGTGGTTTGTTTGCCGGATCAAGAGCTACCAACTCTTT
TTCCGAAGGTAACTGGCTTCAGCAGAGCGCAGATACCAAATACTGTTCTTCTAGTGTAGCCGTAGTTAGG
CCACCACTTCAAGAACTCTGTAGCACCGCCTACATACCTCGCTCTGCTAATCCTGTTACCAGTGGCTGCT
GCCAGTGGCGATAAGTCGTGTCTTACCGGGTTGGACTCAAGACGATAGTTACCGGATAAGGCGCAGCGGT
CGGGCTGAACGGGGGGTTCGTGCACACAGCCCAGCTTGGAGCGAACGACCTACACCGAACTGAGATACCT
ACAGCGTGAGCTATGAGAAAGCGCCACGCTTCCCGAAGGGAGAAAGGCGGACAGGTATCCGGTAAGCGGC
AGGGTCGGAACAGGAGAGCGCACGAGGGAGCTTCCAGGGGGAAACGCCTGGTATCTTTATAGTCCTGTCG
GGTTTCGCCACCTCTGACTTGAGCGTCGATTTTTGTGATGCTCGTCAGGGGGGCGGAGCCTATGGAAAAA
CGCCAGCAACGCGGCCTTTTTACGGTTCCTGGCCTTTTGCTGGCCTTTTGCTCACATGTTCTTTCCTGCG
TTATCCCCTGATTCTGTGGATAACCGTATTACCGCCTTTGAGTGAGCTGATACCGCTCGCCGCAGCCGAA
CGACCGAGCGCAGCGAGTCAGTGAGCGAGGAAGCGGAAGAGCGCCCAATACGCAAACCGCCTCTCCCCGC
GCGTTGGCCGATTCATTAATGCAGCTGGCACGACAGGTTTCCCGACTGGAAAGCGGGCAGTGAGCGCAAC
GCAATTAATACGCGTACCGCTAGCCAGGAAGAGTTTGTAGAAACGCAAAAAGGCCATCCGTCAGGATGGC
CTTCTGCTTAGTTTGATGCCTGGCAGTTTATGGCGGGCGTCCTGCCCGCCACCCTCCGGGCCGTTGCTTC
ACAACGTTCAAATCCGCTCCCGGCGGATTTGTCCTACTCAGGAGAGCGTTCACCGACAAACAACAGATAA
AACGAAAGGCCCAGTCTTCCGACTGAGCCTTTCGTTTTATTTGATGCCT
Features (pLannotate 1.2.2; 12 found; start..end, strand, type, name):
     38..74      -  CDS            lacZα (fragment): LacZα fragment of β-galactosidase; lacZ fragment
     91..186     +  protein_bind   attL3: mutant version of attL; recombination site for the Gateway® LR reaction LR Clonase™
    192..3884    +  CDS            STAG2: STAG2_HUMAN - Also known as SA2. Experimental evidence at protein level: Swiss-Prot protein existence level 1. Component of cohesin complex, a complex required for the cohesion of sister chromatids after DNA replication. The cohesin complex apparently forms a large proteinaceous ring within which sister chromatids can be trapped. At anaphase, the complex is cleaved and dissociates from chromatin, allowing sister chromatids to segregate. The cohesin complex may also play a role in spindle pole assembly during mitosis. From Homo sapiens (Human).
   3892..3987    -  protein_bind   attL3: mutant version of attL; recombination site for the Gateway® LR reaction LR Clonase™
   4006..4024    -  promoter       T7 promoter: promoter for bacteriophage T7 RNA polymerase
   4214..4237    +  promoter       Pc promoter (fragment): intI1 (promoter lies within the coding sequence); class 1 integron promoter
   4413..4469    +  CDS            GmR (fragment): gentamycin acetyltransferase; aacC1; confers resistance to gentamycin
   4476..5267    +  CDS            SmR: aminoglycoside adenylyltransferase (Murphy, 1985); aadA; confers resistance to spectinomycin and streptomycin
   5360..5948    +  rep_origin     ori: high-copy-number ColE1/pMB1/pBR322/pUC origin of replication
   6131..6223    +  CDS            lacI (fragment): lac repressor; lacI; The lac repressor binds to the lac operator to inhibit transcription in E. coli. This inhibition can be relieved by adding lactose or isopropyl-β-D-thiogalactopyranoside (IPTG).
   6278..6305    -  terminator     rrnB T2 terminator: transcription terminator T2 from the E. coli rrnB gene
   6437..6480    +  terminator     rrnB T1 terminator: Escherichia coli rrnB; transcription terminator T1 from the E. coli rrnB gene
