[The description below was written by a language model from this plasmid's Addgene catalogue record and pLannotate feature annotations shown in this document.]
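Description:
pDONR223_STAG2_p.E134D is a Gateway entry clone built on the Invitrogen pDONR223 backbone and carrying the human STAG2 open reading frame with an E134D missense substitution. It is a bacterial propagation and shuttling plasmid rather than an expression vector. It replicates in E. coli from a high-copy ColE1/pUC-type origin and is selected with spectinomycin through the aadA (SmR) aminoglycoside adenylyltransferase gene. An integron Pc promoter fragment and a remnant of a gentamicin resistance gene lie upstream of aadA. Short lacZα and lacI fragments and the rrnB T1 and T2 terminators are backbone remnants; terminators of this kind typically insulate an insert region from read-through transcription.

In the 6,489 nt sequenced record, the STAG2 coding sequence spans roughly 3.7 kb and is flanked on both sides by attL recombination sites in opposite orientations. The annotation tool labels both as attL3. These sites let LR Clonase transfer the ORF into any compatible attR-containing destination vector. The record lists no promoter for the insert; the only nearby promoter is a T7 promoter just beyond the 3′ attL site, on the opposite strand from the ORF, so expression depends on the destination vector chosen. The clone is in the "closed" configuration, with a stop codon directly after the insert, so it yields native or N-terminally tagged protein but not C-terminal fusions.

STAG2 encodes the SA2 subunit of the cohesin complex, which holds sister chromatids together after replication. This plasmid belongs to the Target Accelerator Plasmid Collection, a set of variant alleles made for systematic functional testing of rare cancer-associated mutations.
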