Addgene plasmid #81629: pDONR223_STAG2_p.E134D
Purpose: Gateway Donor vector containing STAG2 ,part of the Target Accelerator Plasmid Collection.
Depositing lab: Jesse Boehm & William Hahn & David Root. Depositing organization: Broad Institute. Publication: Systematic Functional Interrogation of Rare Cancer Variants Identifies Oncogenic Alleles. Kim E, Ilic N, Shrestha Y, Zou L, Kamburov A, Zhu C, Yang X, Lubonja R, Tran N, Nguyen C, Lawrence MS, Piccioni F, Bagul M, Doench JG, Chouinard CR, Wu X, Hogstrom L, Natoli T, Tamayo P, Horn H, Corsello SM, Lage K, Root DE, Subramanian A, Golub TR, Getz G, Boehm JS, Hahn WC. Cancer Discov. 2016 Jul;6(7):714-26. doi: 10.1158/2159-8290.CD-16-0160. Epub 2016 May 4. PubMed 27147599.
Backbone
  Vector backbone: pDONR223
  Backbone manufacturer: Invitrogen
  Backbone size w/o insert (bp): 2790
  Vector type: Gateway Entry vector
Growth in bacteria
  Bacterial resistance: Spectinomycin, 50 μg/mL
  Growth temperature: 37°C
  Growth strain: DH5alpha
  Copy number: High Copy
Gene/Insert
  Gene/Insert name: STAG2
  Species: H. sapiens (human)
  Mutation: E134D
  GenBank ID: NM_006603.4
  Entrez Gene: STAG2 (a.k.a. SA-2, SA2, SCC3B, bA517O1.1)
  Promoter: None
  Cloning method: Gateway Cloning
  Sequencing primers: 5′ M13pUC-fwd; 3′ M13-Rev
Terms and licenses: Academic/Nonprofit Terms; Industry Terms: Not Available to Industry
Depositor comments: Closed state: stop codon immediately follows insert
How to cite: pDONR223_STAG2_p.E134D was a gift from Jesse Boehm & William Hahn & David Root (Addgene plasmid # 81629 ; http://n2t.net/addgene:81629 ; RRID:Addgene_81629)
