>Addgene plasmid #81629 | pDONR223_STAG2_p.E134D | depositor partial sequence | sequence record 154948 | Insert sequence
ATGATAGCAGCTCCAGAAATACCAACTGATTTTAATCTACTACAGGAGTCAGAAACACATTTTTCTTCTG
ACACAGATTTTGAAGATATCGAAGGAAAAAACCAAAAGCAAGGCAAAGGCAAAACTTGTAAAAAAGGCAA
AAAGGGCCCAGCAGAAAAGGGCAAAGGTGGAAATGGAGGAGGAAAACCTCCTTCTGGTCCAAACCGAATG
AATGGTCATCACCAACAGAATGGAGTGGAAAACATGATGTTGTTTGAAGTTGTTAAAATGGGCAAGAGTG
CTATGCAGTCGGTGGTAGATGATTGGATAGAATCATACAAGCATGACCGAGATATAGCACTTCTTGACCT
TATCAACTTTTTTATTCAGTGTTCAGGCTGTAAAGGAGTTGTCACAGCAGACATGTTTAGACATATGCAG
AACTCTGAGATAATTCGAAAAATGACTGAAGAATTCGATGAGGATAGTGGAGATTATCCACTTACCATGG
CTGGTCCTCAGTGGAAGAAGTTCAAATCCAGTTTTTGTGAATTCATTGGCGTGTTAGTACGGCAATGTCA
ATATAGTATCATATATGATGAGTATATGATGGATACAGTCATTTCACTTCTTACAGGATTGTCTGACTCA
CAAGTCAGAGCATTTCGACATACAAGCACCCTGGCAGCTATGAAGTTGATGACAGCTTTGGTGAATGTGG
CACTAAATCTTAGCATTAATATGGATAATACACAAAGACAATATGAAGCAGAACGGAATAAAATGATTGG
AAAACGAGCCAATGAGAGGCTAGAACTCCTGCTACAAAAGCGGAAAGAGCTTCAGGAAAATCAAGATGAA
ATAGAAAATATGATGAATGCAATATTTAAAGGAGTGTTTGTACATAGATACCGTGATGCGATAGCTGAAA
TTCGAGCTATTTGCATTGAAGAGATTGGCATTTGGATGAAGATGTATAGTGATGCCTTTCTTAATGACAG
TTATTTAAAATATGTTGGTTGGACTATGCATGATAAGCAAGGTGAAGTAAGACTCAAATGTCTTACTGCT
CTACAAGGGCTTTATTATAACAAAGAGCTTAATTCCAAACTGGAACTTTTTACCAGTCGGTTCAAGGATA
GAATTGTGTCTATGACCCTTGACAAAGAATATGATGTTGCAGTACAAGCAATAAAATTACTCACTCTTGT
TTTACAGAGTAGTGAAGAAGTTCTCACTGCAGAAGATTGTGAAAATGTCTATCATCTGGTTTATTCAGCT
CACCGGCCAGTAGCAGTAGCAGCTGGAGAATTTCTCTACAAAAAGCTCTTCAGTCGTAGAGATCCAGAGG
AGGATGGAATGATGAAAAGAAGAGGAAGACAAGGTCCAAATGCCAACCTTGTTAAGACATTGGTTTTTTT
CTTTCTAGAAAGTGAGTTACATGAGCATGCAGCATACCTTGTGGATAGCATGTGGGACTGTGCTACTGAG
CTGCTGAAAGACTGGGAATGTATGAATAGCTTGTTACTGGAAGAGCCACTTAGTGGAGAGGAAGCACTAA
CAGATAGGCAAGAGAGTGCTCTGATTGAAATAATGCTTTGTACCATTAGACAAGCGGCTGAATGTCATCC
TCCCGTGGGAAGAGGGACAGGAAAAAGGGTGCTTACAGCAAAGGAGAAGAAGACACAGTTGGATGATAGG
ACAAAAATCACTGAGCTTTTTGCCGTGGCCCTTCCTCAGTTATTAGCAAAATACTCTGTAGATGCAGAAA
AGGTGACTAACTTGTTGCAGTTGCCTCAGTACTTTGATTTGGAAATATATACCACTGGACGATTAGAAAA
GCATTTGGATGCCTTATTGCGACAGATCCGGAATATTGTAGAGAAGCACACAGATACAGATGTTTTGGAA
GCATGTTCTAAAACTTACCATGCACTCTGTAATGAAGAGTTCACAATCTTCAACAGAGTAGATATTTCAA
GAAGTCAACTGATAGATGAATTGGCAGATAAATTTAACCGGCTTCTTGAAGATTTTCTGCAAGAGGGTGA
AGAACCTGATGAAGATGATGCATATCAGGTATTGTCAACATTGAAGAGGATCACTGCTTTTCATAATGCC
CATGACCTTTCAAAGTGGGATTTATTTGCTTGTAATTACAAACTCTTGAAAACTGGAATCGAAAATGGAG
ACATGCCTGAGCAGATTGTTATTCACGCACTGCAGTGTACTCACTATGTAATCCTTTGGCAACTTGCTAA
GATAACTGAAAGCAGCTCTACAAAGGAGGACTTGCTGCGTTTAAAGAAACAAATGAGAGTATTTTGTCAG
ATATGTCAACATTACCTGACCAACGTGAATACTACTGTTAAGGAACAGGCCTTCACTATTCTGTGTGATA
TTTTGATGATCTTCAGCCATCAGATTATGTCAGGAGGGCGTGACATGTTAGAGCCATTAGTGTATACCCC
TGATTCTTCATTGCAGTCTGAGTTGCTCAGCTTTATTTTGGATCATGTCTTCATTGAACAGGATGATGAT
AATAATAGTGCAGATGGTCAGCAAGAGGATGAAGCCAGTAAAATTGAAGCTCTGCACAAGAGAAGAAATT
TACTTGCAGCATTTTGTAAGCTAATTGTATATACTGTGGTGGAGATGAATACAGCTGCAGATATCTTCAA
ACAGTATATGAAGTATTATAATGACTATGGAGATATCATCAAAGAAACAATGAGTAAAACAAGGCAGATA
GACAAAATTCAGTGTGCTAAGACCCTTATTCTCAGTCTGCAACAGCTTTTTAATGAAATGATACAAGAAA
ATGGCTATAATTTTGATAGATCATCCTCTACATTTAGTGGCATAAAAGAACTTGCTCGACGTTTTGCTTT
AACTTTTGGACTTGATCAGTTGAAAACAAGAGAAGCCATTGCCATGCTACACAAAGATGGCATAGAATTT
GCTTTTAAAGAGCCTAATCCGCAAGGGGAGAGCCATCCACCTTTAAATTTGGCATTTCTTGATATTCTGA
GTGAATTTTCTTCTAAACTACTTCGACAAGACAAAAGAACAGTGTATGTTTACTTGGAAAAGTTCATGAC
CTTTCAGATGTCACTCCGAAGAGAGGATGTGTGGCTTCCACTGATGTCTTACCGAAATTCTTTGCTAGCT
GGTGGTGATGATGACACCATGTCAGTCATTAGTGGAATCAGCAGCCGGGGGTCAACAGTACGGAGTAAAA
AATCAAAACCATCTACAGGAAAACGGAAAGTGGTTGAGGGCATGCAGCTTTCACTCACTGAAGAAAGTAG
TAGTAGTGACAGTATGTGGTTAAGCAGAGAACAAACACTGCACACCCCTGTTATGATGCAGACACCACAA
CTCACCTCCACTATTATGAGAGAGCCCAAAAGATTACGGCCTGAGGATAGCTTCATGAGTGTTTATCCAA
TGCAGACTGAACATCATCAAACACCTCTTGATTATAATCGGCGTGGCACAAGCCTAATGGAAGATGATGA
AGAGCCAATTGTGGAAGATGTTATGATGTCCTCAGAAGGGAGGATTGAGGATCTTAATGAGGGAATGGAT
TTTGACACCATGGATATAGATTTGCCACCATCAAAGAACAGACGAGAGAGAACAGAACTGAAGCCTGATT
TCTTTGATCCAGCTTCAATTATGGATGAATCAGTTCTTGGAGTGTCAATGTTT
